>Addgene plasmid #34690 | wt 6XHis-SNX9 pET15b | addgene partial sequence | sequence record 42910 | T7 5'-TAATACGACTCACTATAGGG-3'
AGAATAATTTTGTTTAACTTTAAGAAGGAGATATACCATGGGCAGCAGCCATCATCATCATCATCACAGC
AGCGGCCTGGTGCCGCGCGGCAGCCATATGCTCGAGGATCCGGCCACCAAGGCTCGGGTTATGTATGATT
TTGCTGCTGAACCTGGAAATAATGAACTGACGGTTAATGAAGGAGAAATCATCACAATCACAAATCCGGA
TGTAGGTGGAGGATGGCTGGAAGGAAGAAACATCAAAGGAGAACGAGGGCTGGTTCCCACAGACTACGTT
GAAATTTTACCCAGTGATGGAAAAGATCAATTTTCTTGTGGAAATTCAGTGGCTGACCAAGCCTTCCTTG
ATTCTCTCTCAGCCAGCACAGCTCAGGCCAGTTCGTCGGCTGCCAGCAACAATCACCAGGTTGGCAGTGG
CAATGACCCCTGGTCAGCCTGGAGTGCCTCCAAATCTGGGAACTGGGAAAGCTCAGAAGGCTGGGGGGCC
CAGCCAGAGGGGGCTGGAGCCCAAAGAAACACAAACACTCCCAACAACTGGGACACTGCCTTCGGCCACC
CCCAGGCCTACCAAGGACCAGCAACTGGTGATGATGATGACTGGGATGAAGACTGGGATGGGCCCAAATC
CTCTTCCTACTTTAAGGATTCAGAGTCAGCTGATGCAGGCGGCGCTCAGCGAGGAAACAGTCGTGCTAGT
TCCTCATCCATGAAAATTCCCCTTAACAAATTTCCTGGATTTGCGAAACCTGGCACGGAACAGTATTTGT
TGGCCAAACAACTAGCAAAACCCAAA
