[The description below was written by a language model from this plasmid's Addgene catalogue record.]
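Description:
wt 6XHis-SNX9 pET15b is a bacterial expression plasmid built on the Novagen pET15b backbone and carrying the wild-type human sorting nexin 9 (SNX9) coding sequence fused to an N-terminal 6xHis tag. It is selected with ampicillin and is listed as a high-copy plasmid maintained in a standard cloning strain (DH5alpha). No feature table accompanies the record, so the regulatory elements are not itemised. As a general matter, pET15b-type vectors place the insert under a T7 promoter with a lac operator, carry lacI, and use a pBR322-derived origin. Protein production therefore normally requires transfer to a host that supplies T7 RNA polymerase. The backbone ordinarily also encodes a thrombin cleavage site after the His tag, but the record does not state whether that site is retained here, nor does it give the cloning sites or insert boundaries.

The construct is designed for producing recombinant full-length SNX9 in E. coli, with the His tag allowing purification by immobilised metal affinity chromatography. SNX9 is a membrane-remodelling protein containing PX and BAR domains. The associated publication concerns how SNX9 activities are regulated by multiple phosphoinositides acting through both of these domains. This suggests the purified wild-type protein was intended for in vitro biochemical work such as lipid-binding or membrane-interaction assays, probably as the reference against which domain mutants are compared, as the "wt" designation implies, though the record does not spell out specific applications.
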