Addgene plasmid #34690: wt 6XHis-SNX9 pET15b
Depositing lab: Sandra Schmid. Depositing organization: Scripps California (The Scripps Research Institute). Publication: SNX9 activities are regulated by multiple phosphoinositides through both PX and BAR domains. Yarar D, Surka MC, Leonard MC, Schmid SL. Traffic. 2008 Jan;9(1):133-46. Epub 2007 Nov 13. 10.1111/j.1600-0854.2007.00675.x PubMed 17988218.
Backbone
  Vector backbone: pET15b
  Backbone manufacturer: Novagen
  Vector type: Bacterial Expression
Growth in bacteria
  Bacterial resistance: Ampicillin, 100 μg/mL
  Growth temperature: 37°C
  Growth strain: DH5alpha
  Copy number: High Copy
Gene/Insert
  Gene/Insert name: Sorting nexin 9
  Species: H. sapiens (human)
  Tag / fusion protein: 6xHis (N terminal on insert)
Terms and licenses: Academic/Nonprofit Terms; Industry Terms: Not Available to Industry
How to cite: wt 6XHis-SNX9 pET15b was a gift from Sandra Schmid (Addgene plasmid # 34690 ; http://n2t.net/addgene:34690 ; RRID:Addgene_34690)
